Addgene plasmid #79637: pLV_Zika_NS2B_Flag
Purpose: Third generation Self-inactivating lentivector expressing NS2B from Zika virus
Depositing lab: Vaithi Arumugaswami. Depositing organization: Cedars-Sinai Medical Center.
Backbone
  Vector backbone: pLV
  Vector type: Mammalian Expression, Lentiviral
  Selectable markers: Puromycin
Growth in bacteria
  Bacterial resistance: Ampicillin, 100 μg/mL
  Growth temperature: 37°C
  Growth strain: NEB Stable
  Copy number: Unknown
Gene/Insert
  Gene/Insert name: NS2B
  Species: Zika virus, Asian genotype, PRVABC59 strain
  Promoter: EF1
  Tag / fusion protein: Flag (C terminal on backbone)
  Cloning method: Restriction Enzyme; 5′ cloning site AgeI (not destroyed); 3′ cloning site XhoI (not destroyed)
  Sequencing primers: 5′ unknown; 3′ pCDH-rev
Terms and licenses: Academic/Nonprofit Terms; Industry Terms: Not Available to Industry
How to cite: pLV_Zika_NS2B_Flag was a gift from Vaithi Arumugaswami (Addgene plasmid # 79637 ; http://n2t.net/addgene:79637 ; RRID:Addgene_79637)
