[The description below was written by a language model from this plasmid's Addgene catalogue record and pLannotate feature annotations shown in this document.]
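Description:
pLV_Zika_NS2B_Flag is a third-generation, self-inactivating HIV-1-based lentiviral transfer plasmid built on a pLV backbone for expressing the Zika virus NS2B protein (Asian genotype, PRVABC59 strain) in mammalian cells. It is propagated in E. coli through a high-copy ColE1/pUC-type origin with ampicillin resistance, and it also carries an f1 origin. The viral genome is transcribed in packaging cells from a chimeric CMV enhancer/promoter fused to a truncated 5' LTR, which removes the need for Tat. The genome includes the Ψ packaging signal with a gag fragment, the Rev response element for Rev-dependent nuclear export, and the cPPT/CTS. It ends in a second truncated LTR, next to a nef-derived fragment, followed by a bGH polyadenylation signal.

The expression cassette uses the EF-1α core promoter joined to an HTLV-1 LTR segment, a common composite arrangement. The NS2B coding region was cloned between AgeI and XhoI sites. The annotation tool matched it only as a fragment of the Zika polyprotein, and the NS5 text in that entry is generic polyprotein text rather than a description of the insert. NS2B is fused at its C terminus to a backbone-encoded FLAG epitope for detection or immunoprecipitation. Downstream, an EMCV IRES drives translation of puromycin N-acetyltransferase from the same transcript, so transduced cells can be selected with puromycin, and a WPRE enhances transcript expression. Outside the LTRs, the backbone has an SV40/EM7-driven bleomycin/Zeocin resistance cassette, which is not listed among the catalogue's selectable markers. The construct is suited to stable or transient NS2B expression for studying this viral protein's function in host cells.
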