Features (pLannotate 1.2.2; 33 found; start..end, strand, type, name):
    131..330     +  promoter       CMV promoter: human cytomegalovirus (CMV) immediate early promoter
    348..528     +  LTR            5' LTR (truncated): truncated 5' long terminal repeat (LTR) from HIV-1
    575..700     +  misc_feature   HIV-1 Ψ: packaging signal of human immunodeficiency virus type 1
    684..1047    +  CDS            HIV-1 gag (fragment): gag protein from human immunodeficiency virus 1; gag
   1193..1426    +  misc_feature   RRE: The Rev response element (RRE) of HIV-1 allows for Rev-dependent mRNA export from the nucleus to the cytoplasm.
   1803..1903    +  CDS            Rev (fragment): human immunodeficiency virus 1 (HIV-1) Rev protein; rev; enhances nuclear export of unspliced and incompletely spliced viral mRNAs
   1953..2070    +  misc_feature   cPPT/CTS: central polypurine tract and central termination sequence of HIV-1
   2148..2359    +  promoter       EF-1α core promoter: core promoter for human elongation factor EF-1α
   2372..2640    +  LTR            5' LTR (truncated): truncated 5' long terminal repeat (LTR) from human T-cell leukemia virus (HTLV) type 1
   2679..3074    +  CDS            POLG_ZIKVF (fragment): Experimental evidence at protein level: Swiss-Prot protein existence level 1. [RNA-directed RNA polymerase NS5]: Replicates the viral (+) and (-) RNA genome, and performs the capping of genomes in the cytoplasm (PubMed:30951555). Methylates viral RNA cap at guanine N-7 and ribose 2'-O positions. Once sufficient NS5 is expressed, binds to the cap-proximal structure and inhibits further translation of the viral genome (By similarity). Besides its role in RNA genome replication, also prevents the establishment of a cellular antiviral state by blocking the interferon-alpha/beta (IFN-alpha/beta) si
   3084..3104    +  CDS            FLAG (fragment): FLAG® epitope tag, followed by an enterokinase cleavage site
   3153..3725    +  misc_feature   IRES: internal ribosome entry site (IRES) of the encephalomyocarditis virus (EMCV)
   3734..4330    +  CDS            PuroR: puromycin N-acetyltransferase; pac from Streptomyces alboniger; confers resistance to puromycin
   4346..4934    +  misc_feature   WPRE: woodchuck hepatitis virus posttranscriptional regulatory element
   4951..5454    +  CDS            nef (fragment): NEF_HV1LA - Experimental evidence at protein level: Swiss-Prot protein existence level 1. Extracellular Nef protein targets CD4(+) T-lymphocytes for apoptosis by interacting with CXCR4 surface receptors. From Human immunodeficiency virus type 1 group M subtype B (isolate Lai) (HIV-1).
   5461..5641    +  LTR            5' LTR (truncated): truncated 5' long terminal repeat (LTR) from HIV-1
   5673..5897    +  polyA_signal   bGH poly(A) signal: bovine growth hormone polyadenylation signal
   5901..5922    +  promoter       SV40 promoter (fragment): SV40 enhancer and early promoter
   5943..6371    +  rep_origin     f1 ori (sequence partly withheld): f1 bacteriophage origin of replication; arrow indicates direction of (+) strand synthesis
   6385..6714    +  promoter       SV40 promoter: SV40 enhancer and early promoter
   6762..6809    +  promoter       EM7 promoter: synthetic bacterial promoter&nbsp
   6828..7202    +  CDS            BleoR: antibiotic-binding protein; Sh ble from Streptoalloteichus hindustanus; confers resistance to bleomycin, phleomycin, and Zeocin™
   7212..7337    +  CDS            ble (fragment): BLE_KLEPN - Experimental evidence at protein level: Swiss-Prot protein existence level 1. Binding protein with a strong affinity to the bleomycin family of antibiotics. Binds to CL990; an antimitotic-antibiotic compound. From Klebsiella pneumoniae.
   7332..7453    +  polyA_signal   SV40 poly(A) signal: SV40 polyadenylation signal
   7526..7542    -  protein_bind   lac operator: The lac repressor binds to the lac operator to inhibit transcription in E. coli. This inhibition can be relieved by adding lactose or isopropyl-β-D-thiogalactopyranoside (IPTG). lac repressor encoded by lacI
   7550..7580    -  promoter       lac promoter: promoter for the E. coli lac operon
   7595..7616    -  protein_bind   CAP binding site: CAP binding activates transcription in the presence of cAMP. E. coli catabolite activator protein
   7629..7721    -  CDS            lacI (fragment): lac repressor; lacI; The lac repressor binds to the lac operator to inhibit transcription in E. coli. This inhibition can be relieved by adding lactose or isopropyl-β-D-thiogalactopyranoside (IPTG).
   7904..8492    -  rep_origin     ori: high-copy-number ColE1/pMB1/pBR322/pUC origin of replication
   8663..9523    -  CDS            AmpR: β-lactamase; bla; confers resistance to ampicillin, carbenicillin, and related antibiotics
   9524..9628    -  promoter       AmpR promoter: bla
   9687..9739    -  misc_feature   bom (fragment): basis of mobility region from pBR322
   9894..130     +  enhancer       CMV enhancer (across the origin): human cytomegalovirus immediate early enhancer
>Addgene plasmid #79637 | pLV_Zika_NS2B_Flag | depositor full sequence | sequence record 151178 | pLV_Zika_NS2B_Flag sequence 10143 bps
TATGCCAAGTACGCCCCCTATTGACGTCAATGACGGTAAATGGCCCGCCTGGCATTATGCCCAGTACATG
ACCTTATGGGACTTTCCTACTTGGCAGTACATCTACGTATTAGTCATCGCTATTACCATGGTGATGCGGT
TTTGGCAGTACATCAATGGGCGTGGATAGCGGTTTGACTCACGGGGATTTCCAAGTCTCCACCCCATTGA
CGTCAATGGGAGTTTGTTTTGGCACCAAAATCAACGGGACTTTCCAAAATGTCGTAACAACTCCGCCCCA
TTGACGCAAATGGGCGGTAGGCGTGTACGGTGGGAGGTCTATATAAGCAGCGCGTTTTGCCTGTACTGGG
TCTCTCTGGTTAGACCAGATCTGAGCCTGGGAGCTCTCTGGCTAACTAGGGAACCCACTGCTTAAGCCTC
AATAAAGCTTGCCTTGAGTGCTTCAAGTAGTGTGTGCCCGTCTGTTGTGTGACTCTGGTAACTAGAGATC
CCTCAGACCCTTTTAGTCAGTGTGGAAAATCTCTAGCAGTGGCGCCCGAACAGGGACTTGAAAGCGAAAG
GGAAACCAGAGGAGCTCTCTCGACGCAGGACTCGGCTTGCTGAAGCGCGCACGGCAAGAGGCGAGGGGCG
GCGACTGGTGAGTACGCCAAAAATTTTGACTAGCGGAGGCTAGAAGGAGAGAGATGGGTGCGAGAGCGTC
AGTATTAAGCGGGGGAGAATTAGATCGCGATGGGAAAAAATTCGGTTAAGGCCAGGGGGAAAGAAAAAAT
ATAAATTAAAACATATAGTATGGGCAAGCAGGGAGCTAGAACGATTCGCAGTTAATCCTGGCCTGTTAGA
AACATCAGAAGGCTGTAGACAAATACTGGGACAGCTACAACCATCCCTTCAGACAGGATCAGAAGAACTT
AGATCATTATATAATACAGTAGCAACCCTCTATTGTGTGCATCAAAGGATAGAGATAAAAGACACCAAGG
AAGCTTTAGACAAGATAGAGGAAGAGCAAAACAAAAGTAAGACCACCGCACAGCAAGCGGCCGCTGATCT
TCAGACCTGGAGGAGGAGATATGAGGGACAATTGGAGAAGTGAATTATATAAATATAAAGTAGTAAAAAT
TGAACCATTAGGAGTAGCACCCACCAAGGCAAAGAGAAGAGTGGTGCAGAGAGAAAAAAGAGCAGTGGGA
ATAGGAGCTTTGTTCCTTGGGTTCTTGGGAGCAGCAGGAAGCACTATGGGCGCAGCGTCAATGACGCTGA
CGGTACAGGCCAGACAATTATTGTCTGGTATAGTGCAGCAGCAGAACAATTTGCTGAGGGCTATTGAGGC
GCAACAGCATCTGTTGCAACTCACAGTCTGGGGCATCAAGCAGCTCCAGGCAAGAATCCTGGCTGTGGAA
AGATACCTAAAGGATCAACAGCTCCTGGGGATTTGGGGTTGCTCTGGAAAACTCATTTGCACCACTGCTG
TGCCTTGGAATGCTAGTTGGAGTAATAAATCTCTGGAACAGATTTGGAATCACACGACCTGGATGGAGTG
GGACAGAGAAATTAACAATTACACAAGCTTAATACACTCCTTAATTGAAGAATCGCAAAACCAGCAAGAA
AAGAATGAACAAGAATTATTGGAATTAGATAAATGGGCAAGTTTGTGGAATTGGTTTAACATAACAAATT
GGCTGTGGTATATAAAATTATTCATAATGATAGTAGGAGGCTTGGTAGGTTTAAGAATAGTTTTTGCTGT
ACTTTCTATAGTGAATAGAGTTAGGCAGGGATATTCACCATTATCGTTTCAGACCCACCTCCCAACCCCG
AGGGGACCCGACAGGCCCGAAGGAATAGAAGAAGAAGGTGGAGAGAGAGACAGAGACAGATCCATTCGAT
TAGTGAACGGATCGGCACTGCGTGCGCCAATTCTGCAGACAAATGGCAGTATTCATCCACAATTTTAAAA
GAAAAGGGGGGATTGGGGGGTACAGTGCAGGGGAAAGAATAGTAGACATAATAGCAACAGACATACAAAC
TAAAGAATTACAAAAACAAATTACAAAAATTCAAAATTTTCGGGTTTATTACAGGGACAGCAGAGATCCA
GTTTGGTTAATTCTAGTGGATCTGCGATCGCTCCGGTGCCCGTCAGTGGGCAGAGCGCACATCGCCCACA
GTCCCCGAGAAGTTGGGGGGAGGGGTCGGCAATTGAACGGGTGCCTAGAGAAGGTGGCGCGGGGTAAACT
GGGAAAGTGATGTCGTGTACTGGCTCCGCCTTTTTCCCGAGGGTGGGGGAGAACCGTATATAAGTGCAGT
AGTCGCCGTGAACGTTCTTTTTCGCAACGGGTTTGCCGCCAGAACACAGCTGAAGCTTCGAGGGGCTCGC
ATCTCTCCTTCACGCGCCCGCCGCCCTACCTGAGGCCGCCATCCACGCCGGTTGAGTCGCGTTCTGCCGC
CTCCCGCCTGTGGTGCCTCCTGAACTGCGTCCGCCGTCTAGGTAAGTTTAAAGCTCAGGTCGAGACCGGG
CCTTTGTCCGGCGCTCCCTTGGAGCCTACCTAGACTCAGCCGGCTCTCCACGCTTTGCCTGACCCTGCTT
GCTCAACTCTACGTCTTTGTTTCGTTTTCTGTTCTGCGCCGTTACAGATCCAAGCTGTGACCGGCGCCTA
CCACCGGTCGCCACCATGAGCTGGCCCCCTAGCGAAGTACTCACAGCTGTTGGCCTGATATGCGCATTGG
CTGGAGGGTTCGCCAAGGCAGATATAGAGATGGCTGGGCCCATGGCCGCGGTCGGTCTGCTAATTGTCAG
TTACGTGGTCTCAGGAAAGAGTGTGGACATGTACATTGAAAGAGCAGGTGACATCACATGGGAAAAAGAT
GCGGAAGTCACTGGAAACAGTCCCCGGCTCGATGTGGCGCTAGATGAGAGTGGTGATTTCTCCCTGGTGG
AGGATGACGGTCCCCCCATGAGAGAGATCATACTCAAGGTGGTCCTGATGACCATCTGTGGCATGAACCC
AATAGCCATACCCTTTGCAGCTGGAGCGTGGTACGTATACGTGAAGACTGGAAAAAGGTCCGGGATGGCC
GACTACAAAGACGACGATGACAAGTAGCACTCGAGGATATCGACGCGTGAAGCTTAGCGGCCGCAAATTC
CGCCCCTCTCCCTCCCCCCCCCCTAACGTTACTGGCCGAAGCCGCTTGGAATAAGGCCGGTGTGCGTTTG
TCTATATGTTATTTTCCACCATATTGCCGTCTTTTGGCAATGTGAGGGCCCGGAAACCTGGCCCTGTCTT
CTTGACGAGCATTCCTAGGGGTCTTTCCCCTCTCGCCAAAGGAATGCAAGGTCTGTTGAATGTCGTGAAG
GAAGCAGTTCCTCTGGAAGCTTCTTGAAGACAAACAACGTCTGTAGCGACCCTTTGCAGGCAGCGGAACC
CCCCACCTGGCGACAGGTGCCTCTGCGGCCAAAAGCCACGTGTATAAGATACACCTGCAAAGGCGGCACA
ACCCCAGTGCCACGTTGTGAGTTGGATAGTTGTGGAAAGAGTCAAATGGCTCTCCTCAAGCGTATTCAAC
AAGGGGCTGAAGGATGCCCAGAAGGTACCCCATTGTATGGGATCTGATCTGGGGCCTCGGTGCACATGCT
TTACATGTGTTTAGTCGAGGTTAAAAAAACGTCTAGGCCCCCCGAACCACGGGGACGTGGTTTTCCTTTG
AAAAACACGATAATACCATGGCCACCGAGTACAAGCCCACGGTGCGCCTCGCCACCCGCGACGACGTCCC
CCGGGCCGTACGCACCCTCGCCGCCGCGTTCGCCGACTACCCCGCCACGCGCCACACCGTCGACCCGGAC
CGCCACATCGAGCGGGTCACCGAGCTGCAAGAACTCTTCCTCACGCGCGTCGGGCTCGACATCGGCAAGG
TGTGGGTCGCGGACGACGGCGCCGCGGTGGCGGTCTGGACCACGCCGGAGAGCGTCGAAGCGGGGGCGGT
GTTCGCCGAGATCGGCTCGCGCATGGCCGAGTTGAGCGGTTCCCGGCTGGCCGCGCAGCAACAGATGGAA
GGCCTCCTGGCGCCGCACCGGCCCAAGGAGCCCGCGTGGTTCCTGGCCACCGTCGGCGTCTCGCCCGACC
ACCAGGGCAAGGGTCTGGGCAGCGCCGTCGTGCTCCCCGGAGTGGAGGCGGCCGAGCGCGCTGGGGTGCC
CGCCTTCCTGGAGACCTCCGCGCCCCGCAACCTCCCCTTCTACGAGCGGCTCGGCTTCACCGTCACCGCC
GACGTCGAGGTGCCCGAAGGACCGCGCACCTGGTGCATGACCCGCAAGCCCGGTGCCTGAGTTCGCGTCT
GGAACAATCAACCTCTGGATTACAAAATTTGTGAAAGATTGACTGGTATTCTTAACTATGTTGCTCCTTT
TACGCTATGTGGATACGCTGCTTTAATGCCTTTGTATCATGCTATTGCTTCCCGTATGGCTTTCATTTTC
TCCTCCTTGTATAAATCCTGGTTGCTGTCTCTTTATGAGGAGTTGTGGCCCGTTGTCAGGCAACGTGGCG
TGGTGTGCACTGTGTTTGCTGACGCAACCCCCACTGGTTGGGGCATTGCCACCACCTGTCAGCTCCTTTC
CGGGACTTTCGCTTTCCCCCTCCCTATTGCCACGGCGGAACTCATCGCCGCCTGCCTTGCCCGCTGCTGG
ACAGGGGCTCGGCTGTTGGGCACTGACAATTCCGTGGTGTTGTCGGGGAAGCTGACGTCCTTTCCATGGC
TGCTCGCCTGTGTTGCCACCTGGATTCTGCGCGGGACGTCCTTCTGCTACGTCCCTTCGGCCCTCAATCC
AGCGGACCTTCCTTCCCGCGGCCTGCTGCCGGCTCTGCGGCCTCTTCCGCGTCTTCGCCTTCGCCCTCAG
ACGAGTCGGATCTCCCTTTGGGCCGCCTCCCCGCCTGGAATTAATTCTGCAGTCGAGACCTAGAAAAACA
TGGAGCAATCACAAGTAGCAATACAGCAGCTACCAATGCTGATTGTGCCTGGCTAGAAGCACAAGAGGAG
GAGGAGGTGGGTTTTCCAGTCACACCTCAGGTACCTTTAAGACCAATGACTTACAAGGCAGCTGTAGATC
TTAGCCACTTTTTAAAAGAAAAGGGGGGACTGGAAGGGCTAATTCACTCCCAACGAAGACAAGATATCCT
TGATCTGTGGATCTACCACACACAAGGCTACTTCCCTGATTGGCAGAACTACACACCAGGGCCAGGGATC
AGATATCCACTGACCTTTGGATGGTGCTACAAGCTAGTACCAGTTGAGCAAGAGAAGGTAGAAGAAGCCA
ATGAAGGAGAGAACACCCGCTTGTTACACCCTGTGAGCCTGCATGGGATGGATGACCCGGAGAGAGAAGT
ATTAGAGTGGAGGTTTGACAGCCGCCTAGCATTTCATCACATGGCCCGAGAGCTGCATCCGGACTGTACT
GGGTCTCTCTGGTTAGACCAGATCTGAGCCTGGGAGCTCTCTGGCTAACTAGGGAACCCACTGCTTAAGC
CTCAATAAAGCTTGCCTTGAGTGCTTCAAGTAGTGTGTGCCCGTCTGTTGTGTGACTCTGGTAACTAGAG
ATCCCTCAGACCCTTTTAGTCAGTGTGGAAAATCTCTAGCAGGGCCCGTTTAAACCCGCTGATCAGCCTC
GACTGTGCCTTCTAGTTGCCAGCCATCTGTTGTTTGCCCCTCCCCCGTGCCTTCCTTGACCCTGGAAGGT
GCCACTCCCACTGTCCTTTCCTAATAAAATGAGGAAATTGCATCGCATTGTCTGAGTAGGTGTCATTCTA
TTCTGGGGGGTGGGGTGGGGCAGGACAGCAAGGGGGAGGATTGGGAAGACAATAGCAGGCATGCTGGGGA
TGCGGTGGGCTCTATGGCTTCTGAGGCGGAAAGAACCAGCTGGGGCTCTAGGGGGTATCCCC
[124 nt withheld, positions 5943-6066]
C
[91 nt withheld, positions 6068-6158]
A
[49 nt withheld, positions 6160-6208]
CCTTTGACGTTGGAGTCCACGTTCTTT
[37 nt withheld, positions 6236-6272]
ACCCTATCTCGGTCTATTCTTTTGATTTATAAGGGATTTTGCCGATTTCGGCCTATTGGTTAAAAAATGA
GCTGATTTAACAAAAATTTAACGCGAATTAATTCTGTGGAATGTGTGTCAGTTAGGGTGTGGAAAGTCCC
CAGGCTCCCCAGCAGGCAGAAGTATGCAAAGCATGCATCTCAATTAGTCAGCAACCAGGTGTGGAAAGTC
CCCAGGCTCCCCAGCAGGCAGAAGTATGCAAAGCATGCATCTCAATTAGTCAGCAACCATAGTCCCGCCC
CTAACTCCGCCCATCCCGCCCCTAACTCCGCCCAGTTCCGCCCATTCTCCGCCCCATGGCTGACTAATTT
TTTTTATTTATGCAGAGGCCGAGGCCGCCTCTGCCTCTGAGCTATTCCAGAAGTAGTGAGGAGGCTTTTT
TGGAGGCCTAGGCTTTTGCAAAAAGCTCCCGGGAGCTTGTATATCCATTTTCGGATCTGATCAGCACGTG
TTGACAATTAATCATCGGCATAGTATATCGGCATAGTATAATACGACAAGGTGAGGAACTAAACCATGGC
CAAGTTGACCAGTGCCGTTCCGGTGCTCACCGCGCGCGACGTCGCCGGAGCGGTCGAGTTCTGGACCGAC
CGGCTCGGGTTCTCCCGGGACTTCGTGGAGGACGACTTCGCCGGTGTGGTCCGGGACGACGTGACCCTGT
TCATCAGCGCGGTCCAGGACCAGGTGGTGCCGGACAACACCCTGGCCTGGGTGTGGGTGCGCGGCCTGGA
CGAGCTGTACGCCGAGTGGTCGGAGGTCGTGTCCACGAACTTCCGGGACGCCTCCGGGCCGGCCATGACC
GAGATCGGCGAGCAGCCGTGGGGGCGGGAGTTCGCCCTGCGCGACCCGGCCGGCAACTGCGTGCACTTCG
TGGCCGAGGAGCAGGACTGACACGTGCTACGAGATTTCGATTCCACCGCCGCCTTCTATGAAAGGTTGGG
CTTCGGAATCGTTTTCCGGGACGCCGGCTGGATGATCCTCCAGCGCGGGGATCTCATGCTGGAGTTCTTC
GCCCACCCCAACTTGTTTATTGCAGCTTATAATGGTTACAAATAAAGCAATAGCATCACAAATTTCACAA
ATAAAGCATTTTTTTCACTGCATTCTAGTTGTGGTTTGTCCAAACTCATCAATGTATCTTATCATGTCTG
TATACCGTCGACCTCTAGCTAGAGCTTGGCGTAATCATGGTCATAGCTGTTTCCTGTGTGAAATTGTTAT
CCGCTCACAATTCCACACAACATACGAGCCGGAAGCATAAAGTGTAAAGCCTGGGGTGCCTAATGAGTGA
GCTAACTCACATTAATTGCGTTGCGCTCACTGCCCGCTTTCCAGTCGGGAAACCTGTCGTGCCAGCTGCA
TTAATGAATCGGCCAACGCGCGGGGAGAGGCGGTTTGCGTATTGGGCGCTCTTCCGCTTCCTCGCTCACT
GACTCGCTGCGCTCGGTCGTTCGGCTGCGGCGAGCGGTATCAGCTCACTCAAAGGCGGTAATACGGTTAT
CCACAGAATCAGGGGATAACGCAGGAAAGAACATGTGAGCAAAAGGCCAGCAAAAGGCCAGGAACCGTAA
AAAGGCCGCGTTGCTGGCGTTTTTCCATAGGCTCCGCCCCCCTGACGAGCATCACAAAAATCGACGCTCA
AGTCAGAGGTGGCGAAACCCGACAGGACTATAAAGATACCAGGCGTTTCCCCCTGGAAGCTCCCTCGTGC
GCTCTCCTGTTCCGACCCTGCCGCTTACCGGATACCTGTCCGCCTTTCTCCCTTCGGGAAGCGTGGCGCT
TTCTCATAGCTCACGCTGTAGGTATCTCAGTTCGGTGTAGGTCGTTCGCTCCAAGCTGGGCTGTGTGCAC
GAACCCCCCGTTCAGCCCGACCGCTGCGCCTTATCCGGTAACTATCGTCTTGAGTCCAACCCGGTAAGAC
ACGACTTATCGCCACTGGCAGCAGCCACTGGTAACAGGATTAGCAGAGCGAGGTATGTAGGCGGTGCTAC
AGAGTTCTTGAAGTGGTGGCCTAACTACGGCTACACTAGAAGAACAGTATTTGGTATCTGCGCTCTGCTG
AAGCCAGTTACCTTCGGAAAAAGAGTTGGTAGCTCTTGATCCGGCAAACAAACCACCGCTGGTAGCGGTG
GTTTTTTTGTTTGCAAGCAGCAGATTACGCGCAGAAAAAAAGGATCTCAAGAAGATCCTTTGATCTTTTC
TACGGGGTCTGACGCTCAGTGGAACGAAAACTCACGTTAAGGGATTTTGGTCATGAGATTATCAAAAAGG
ATCTTCACCTAGATCCTTTTAAATTAAAAATGAAGTTTTAAATCAATCTAAAGTATATATGAGTAAACTT
GGTCTGACAGTTACCAATGCTTAATCAGTGAGGCACCTATCTCAGCGATCTGTCTATTTCGTTCATCCAT
AGTTGCCTGACTCCCCGTCGTGTAGATAACTACGATACGGGAGGGCTTACCATCTGGCCCCAGTGCTGCA
ATGATACCGCGAGACCCACGCTCACCGGCTCCAGATTTATCAGCAATAAACCAGCCAGCCGGAAGGGCCG
AGCGCAGAAGTGGTCCTGCAACTTTATCCGCCTCCATCCAGTCTATTAATTGTTGCCGGGAAGCTAGAGT
AAGTAGTTCGCCAGTTAATAGTTTGCGCAACGTTGTTGCCATTGCTACAGGCATCGTGGTGTCACGCTCG
TCGTTTGGTATGGCTTCATTCAGCTCCGGTTCCCAACGATCAAGGCGAGTTACATGATCCCCCATGTTGT
GCAAAAAAGCGGTTAGCTCCTTCGGTCCTCCGATCGTTGTCAGAAGTAAGTTGGCCGCAGTGTTATCACT
CATGGTTATGGCAGCACTGCATAATTCTCTTACTGTCATGCCATCCGTAAGATGCTTTTCTGTGACTGGT
GAGTACTCAACCAAGTCATTCTGAGAATAGTGTATGCGGCGACCGAGTTGCTCTTGCCCGGCGTCAATAC
GGGATAATACCGCGCCACATAGCAGAACTTTAAAAGTGCTCATCATTGGAAAACGTTCTTCGGGGCGAAA
ACTCTCAAGGATCTTACCGCTGTTGAGATCCAGTTCGATGTAACCCACTCGTGCACCCAACTGATCTTCA
GCATCTTTTACTTTCACCAGCGTTTCTGGGTGAGCAAAAACAGGAAGGCAAAATGCCGCAAAAAAGGGAA
TAAGGGCGACACGGAAATGTTGAATACTCATACTCTTCCTTTTTCAATATTATTGAAGCATTTATCAGGG
TTATTGTCTCATGAGCGGATACATATTTGAATGTATTTAGAAAAATAAACAAATAGGGGTTCCGCGCACA
TTTCCCCGAAAAGTGCCACCTGACGTCGACGGATCGGGAGATCTCCCGATCCCCTATGGTGCACTCTCAG
TACAATCTGCTCTGATGCCGCATAGTTAAGCCAGTATCTGCTCCCTGCTTGTGTGTTGGAGGTCGCTGAG
TAGTGCGCGAGCAAAATTTAAGCTACAACAAGGCAAGGCTTGACCGACAATTGCATGAAGAATCTGCTTA
GGGTTAGGCGTTTTGCGCTGCTTCGCGATGTACGGGCCAGATATACGCGTTGACATTGATTATTGACTAG
TTATTAATAGTAATCAATTACGGGGTCATTAGTTCATAGCCCATATATGGAGTTCCGCGTTACATAACTT
ACGGTAAATGGCCCGCCTGGCTGACCGCCCAACGACCCCCGCCCATTGACGTCAATAATGACGTATGTTC
CCATAGTAACGCCAATAGGGACTTTCCATTGACGTCAATGGGTGGAGTATTTACGGTAAACTGCCCACTT
GGCAGTACATCAAGTGTATCA
