>Addgene plasmid #79637 | pLV_Zika_NS2B_Flag | addgene partial sequence | sequence record 151174 | pCDH-rev 5'-GCATTCCTTTGGCGAGAG-3'
GTCAAGAAGACAGGGCCAGGTTTCCGGGCCCTCACATTGCCAAAAGACGGCAATATGGTGGAAAATAACA
TATAGACAAACGCACACCGGCCTTATTCCAAGCGGCTTCGGCCAGTAACGTTAGGGGGGGGGGAGGGAGA
GGGGCGGAATTTGCGGCCGCTAAGCTTCACGCGTCGATATCCTCGAGTGCTACTTGTCATCGTCGTCTTT
GTAGTCGGCCATCCCGGACCTTTTTCCAGTCTTCACGTATACGTACCACGCTCCAGCTGCAAAGGGTATG
GCTATTGGGTTCATGCCACAGATGGTCATCAGGACCACCTTGAGTATGATCTCTCTCATGGGGGGACCGT
CATCCTCCACCAGGGAGAAATCACCACTCTCATCTAGCGCCACATCGAGCCGGGGACTGTTTCCAGTGAC
TTCCGCATCTTTTTCCCATGTGATGTCACCTGCTCTTTCAATGTACATGTCCACACTCTTTCCTGAGACC
ACGTAACTGACAATTAGCAGACCGACCGCGGCCATGGGCCCAGCCATCTCTATATCTGCCTTGGCGAACC
CTCCAGCCAATGCGCATATCAGGCCAACAGCTGTGAGTACTTCGCTAGGGGGCCAGCTCATGGTGGCGAC
CGGTGGTAGGCGCCGGTCACAGCTTGGATCTGTAACGGCGCAGAACAGAAAACGAAACAAAGACGTAGAG
TTGAGCAAGCAGGGTCAGGCAAAGCGTGGAGAGCCGGCTGAGTCTAGGTAGGCTCCAAGGGAGCGCCGGA
CAAAGGCCCGGTCTCGACCTGAGCTTTAAACTTACCTAGACGGCGGACGCAGTTCAGGAGGCACCACAGG
CGGGAGGCGGCAGAACGCGACTCAACCGGCGTGGATGGCGGCCTCAGGTAGGGCGGCGGGCGCGTGAAGG
A
